>Addgene plasmid #34338 | KHBD00186 | depositor partial sequence | sequence record 40905 | KHBD00186 sequence 1458 bps
ATGGCCGCCTTAAGCTTCAGCCCATCACCTCCTCCAAAAGAAAACCCCAAGGAAAACCCCAATCCAGGAA
TAAAAACCACGTTGAAACCTTTTGGAAAGATTACCGTTCACAATGTTTTAAGTGAGAGTGGCGCCAACGC
CTTGCAACAGCATATAGCCAATCAGAACACCATTATTCGAAAGATCCGGGACTTTGGCATGCTGGGCGCT
GTTCAAAGTGCCGCAGCCAGCACAACTAACACCACACCCATATCCAGTCAACGGAAGAGGCCCCTGGGAG
AATCCCAAAAGCAGAACCGGCACAACCAGCAGAATCAACAGCTTAGTAAAACATCAGTGCCTGCTAAAAA
ATGCAAGACCAACAAGAAGTTGGCGGTTGAAAGGCCCCCAAAAGCAGGAACTATAAGCCACCCTCATAAA
AGCCAAAGCGATCAGAGTTTTGGGACTCCTGGAAGAAAGGGTTTGCCTTTGCCACAAGCCGTTGCCCGTA
GAAACGCTAGGGAAAGAAATCGCGTGAAGCAGGTTAACAATGGATTTGCTTTACTCCGGGAGAAGATCCC
AGAAGAAGTATCTGAGGCTTTTGAGGCCCAGGGGGCGGGTAGAGGAGCAAGCAAGAAGCTATCCAAAGTG
GAGACCCTCCGCATGGCCGTAGAGTACATAAGAAGTTTGGAAAAACTGCTGGGATTTGATTTTCCACCTC
TCAACAGTCAGGGGAATAGTTCTGGTTCCGGCGATGATAGCTTTATGTTTATTAAGGACGAATTCGATTG
TCTGGATGAACATTTCGACGACTCGCTGAGCAACTACGAAATGGATGAGCAACAGACTGTCCAACAAACT
TTATCCGAGGATATGCTAAACCCTCCGCAAGCCAGTGATCTCCTGCCTAGTTTGACTACATTAAATGGGT
TGCAATACATCAGAATACCGGGAACCAACACCTACCAACTGCTGACGACTGACTTATTGGGCGATTTGAG
TCACGAGCAAAAACTTGAAGAAACAGCTGCTTCGGGCCAGTTATCGCGATCGCCCGTGCCACAAAAGGTG
GTAAGAAGTCCCTGCTCTTCTCCAGTTTCACCTGTCGCCTCGACTGAATTGCTGTTACAGACACAGACGT
GTGCCACACCGCTGCAACAGCAAGTAATCAAACAGGAATACGTCAGTACCAACATTAGCAGCAGCAGCAA
CGCACAGACTTCCCCGCAGCAGCAGCAGCAAGTTCAGAACCTGGGATCGTCGCCTATTTTACCCGCGTTC
TACGACCAGGAGCCCGTGAGCTTCTACGACAACGTAGTCCTTCCCGGATTCAAGAAGGAATTCAGCGATA
TTTTGCAGCAAGATCAGCCCAACAATACAACCGCTGGCTGCCTTTCGGACGAGAGCATGATCGATGCCAT
TGACTGGTGGGAGGCACATGCACCTAAATCTAATGGTGCATGCACCAATCTGTCCGTT
