>Addgene plasmid #34338 | KHBD00186 | addgene partial sequence | sequence record 42031 | M13-Rev 5'-CAGGAAACAGCTATGACC-3'
TTTTATTTTGACTGATAGTGACCTGTTCGTTGCAACAAATTGATAAGCAATGCTTTCTTATAATGCCAAC
TTTGTACAAGAAAGTTGGCAAAACGGACAGATTGGTGCATGCACCATTAGATTTAGGTGCATGTGCCTCC
CACCAGTCAATGGCATCGATCATGCTCTCGTCCGAAAGGCAGCCAGCGGTTGTATTGTTGGGCTGATCTT
GCTGCAAAATATCGCTGAATTCCTTCTTGAATCCGGGAAGGACTACGTTGTCGTAGAAGCTCACGGGCTC
CTGGTCGTAGAACGCGGGTAAAATAGGCGACGATCCCAGGTTCTGAACTTGCTGCTGCTGCTGCGGGGAA
GTCTGTGCGTTGCTGCTGCTGCTAATGTTGGTACTGACGTATTCCTGTTTGATTACTTGCTGTTGCAGCG
GTGTGGCACACGTCTGTGTCTGTAACAGCAATTCAGTCGAGGCGACAGGTGAAACTGGAGAAGAGCAGGG
ACTTCTTACCACCTTTTGTGGCACGGGCGATCGCGATAACTGGCCCGAAGCAGCTGTTTCTTCAAGTTTT
TGCTCGTGACTCAAATCGCCCAATAAGTCAGTCGTCAGCAGTTGGTAGGTGTTGGTTCCCGGTATTCTGA
TGTATTGCAACCCATTTAATGTAGTCAAACTAGGCAGGAGATCACTGGCTTGCGGAGGGTTTAGCATATC
CTCGGATAAAGTTTGTTGGACAGTCTGTTGCTCATCCATTTCGTAGTTGCTCAGCGAGTCGTCGAAAT
