[The description below was written by a language model from this plasmid's Addgene catalogue record.]
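Description:
KHBD00186 is a Gateway entry-type clone built in the pDONR221 donor vector backbone (Invitrogen), carrying the open reading frame of the Drosophila melanogaster gene asense (ase, CG3258). It is a high-copy bacterial plasmid propagated in standard E. coli cloning strains under kanamycin selection. It serves as a shuttle for the ORF and is not an expression construct: the record lists no promoter, tag or reporter associated with the insert, and pDONR221-derived clones are not designed to drive expression in any host. No feature table is provided, so individual elements such as the origin of replication and the recombination sites are not itemised.

The insert is about 1.46 kb in a backbone of about 2.5 kb and was introduced by Gateway recombination cloning. In general, this replaces the donor vector's counter-selectable cassette and leaves the ORF flanked by att sites that permit transfer into compatible destination vectors by a further recombination reaction. M13 forward and reverse primer sites flank the insert for sequence verification. The gene's aliases (AS-C T8, bHLHc28) mark asense as a basic helix-loop-helix transcription factor of the achaete-scute complex.

The depositor notes that ORFs in this collection were cloned open-ended, without a stop codon, so the coding sequence can be fused in frame to C-terminal tags or domains supplied by a destination vector. The plasmid belongs to a set of Drosophila clones associated with work on automated screening of protein–DNA interactions at fly regulatory elements, where such entry clones provide the ORF source for generating fusion constructs for interaction assays.
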