Addgene plasmid #34338: KHBD00186
Depositing lab: Bart Deplancke. Depositing organization: Swiss Federal Institute of Technology (EPFL). Publication: Automated protein-DNA interaction screening of Drosophila regulatory elements. Korneel Hens, Jean-Daniel Feuz, Alina Isakova, Antonina Lagovitina, Andreas Massouras, Julien Bryois, Patrick Callaerts, Susan E. Celniker, Bart Deplancke. Nat Methods. 2011 Oct 30;8(12):1065-70. 10.1038/nmeth.1763 PubMed 22037703.
Backbone
  Vector backbone: pDONR221
  Backbone manufacturer: Invitrogen
  Backbone size w/o insert (bp): 2536
  Vector type: Gateway Donor Vector
Growth in bacteria
  Bacterial resistance: Kanamycin, 50 μg/mL
  Growth temperature: 37°C
  Growth strain: DH5alpha
  Copy number: High Copy
Gene/Insert
  Gene/Insert name: CG3258 (alt names: FBgn0000137; ase; asense)
  Species: D. melanogaster (fly)
  Insert size (bp): 1458
  Entrez Gene: ase (a.k.a. Dmel_CG3258, AS-C T8, AS-C T8ase, AS-T8, ASC, Ase, CG3258, Dmel\CG3258, EG:165H7.2, T1, T1a, T8, as-T8, ascT8, bHLHc28, sc/T8)
  Cloning method: Gateway Cloning
  Sequencing primers: 5′ M13F; 3′ M13R
Terms and licenses: Academic/Nonprofit Terms; Industry Terms: Not Available to Industry
Depositor comments: Please note that the ORFs in this collection were cloned open-ended (without a stop codon).
How to cite: KHBD00186 was a gift from Bart Deplancke (Addgene plasmid # 34338 ; http://n2t.net/addgene:34338 ; RRID:Addgene_34338)
